>Addgene plasmid #19668 | pGC302 | depositor full sequence | sequence record 9300 | Author sequence
AAGCTTGCATGCCTGCAGGTCGACTCTAGACCGCGGTTTTGGCGCGGATCCACTAGTTCTAGCTTCAAAA
GCGCTCTGAAGTTCCTATACTTTCTAGAGAATAGGAACTTCGGAATAGGAACTTCAAGATCCCCGGGGTA
TGTTTCGAATGATACTAACATAACATAGAACATTTTCAGGAGCTCAGAAAAAATGACTGCTCCAAAGAAG
AAGCGTAAGGTACCGGCAGAAAAAATGACTGCTCCAAAGAAGAAGCGTAAGGTACCGGCAGAAAAAATGA
CTGCTCCAAAGAAGAAGCGTAAGGTACCGGCAGAAAAAATGACTGCTCCAAAGAAGAAGCGTAAGGTACC
GGTAGAAAAAATGGTGAGCAAGGGCGAGGAGGATAACATGGCCATCATCAAGGAGTTCATGCGCTTCAAG
GTGCACATGGAGGGCTCCGTGAACGGCCACGAGTTCGAGATCGAGGGCGAGGGCGAGGGCCGCCCCTACG
AGGGCACCCAGACCGCCAAGCTGAAGGTGACCAAGGGTGGCCCCCTGCCCTTCGCCTGGGACATCCTGTC
CCCTCAGTTCATGTACGGCTCCAAGGCCTACGTGAAGCACCCCGCCGACATCCCCGACTACTTGAAGCTG
TCCTTCCCCGAGGGCTTCAAGTGGGAGCGCGTGATGAACTTCGAGGACGGCGGCGTGGTGACCGTGACCC
AGGACTCCTCCCTGCAGGACGGCGAGTTCATCTACAAGGTGAAGCTGCGCGGCACCAACTTCCCCTCCGA
CGGCCCCGTAATGCAGAAGAAGACCATGGGCTGGGAGGCCTCCTCCGAGCGGATGTACCCCGAGGACGGC
GCCCTGAAGGGCGAGATCAAGCAGAGGCTGAAGCTGAAGGACGGCGGCCACTACGACGCTGAGGTCAAGA
CCACCTACAAGGCCAAGAAGCCCGTGCAGCTGCCCGGCGCCTACAACGTCAACATCAAGTTGGACATCAC
CTCCCACAACGAGGACTACACCATCGTGGAACAGTACGAACGCGCCGAGGGCCGCCACTCCACCGGCGGC
ATGGACGAGCTGTACAAGTAAGAATTCGCTAGCCGGCCATACAAGTAATCCGGATGATCGACGCCAACGT
CGTTGAATTTTCAAATTTTAAATACTGAATATTTGTTTTTTTTCCTATTATTTATTTATTCTCTTTGTGT
TTTTTTTCTTGCTTTCTAAAAAATTAATTCAATCCAAATCTAAACATGAGCGGTTTTTTTTCTCTTTCCG
TCTCCCAATTCGTATTCCGCTCCTCTCATCTGAACACAATGTGCAAGTTTATTTATCTTCTCGCTTTCAT
TTCATTAGGACGTGGGGGGAATTGGTGGAAGGGGGAAACACACAAAAGGATGATGGAAATGAAATAAGGA
CACACAATATGCAACAACATTCAATTCAGAAATATGGAGGAAGGTTTAAAAGAAAACATAAAAATATATA
GAGGAGGAAGGAAAACTAGTAAAAAATAAGCAAAGAAATTAGGCGAACGATGAGAATTGTCCTCGCTTGG
GCCCTTTCGTCTCGCGCGTTTCGGTGATGACGGTGAAAACCTCTGACACATGCAGCTCCCGGAGACGGTC
ACAGCTTGTCTGTAAGCGGATGCCGGGAGCAGACAAGCCCGTCAGGGCGCGTCAGCGGGTGTTGGCGGGT
GTCGGGGCTGGCTTAACTATGCGGCATCAGAGCAGATTGTACTGAGAGTGCACCATATGCGGTGTGAAAT
ACCGCACAGATGCGTAAGGAGAAAATACCGCATCAGGCGGCCTTAAGGGCCTCGTGATACGCCTATTTTT
ATAGGTTAATGTCATGATAATAATGGTTTCTTAGACGTCAGGTGGCACTTTTCGGGGAAATGTGCGCGGA
ACCCCTATTTGTTTATTTTTCTAAATACATTCAAATATGTATCCGCTCATGAGACAATAACCCTGATAAA
TGCTTCAATAATATTGAAAAAGGAAGAGTATGAGTATTCAACATTTCCGTGTCGCCCTTATTCCCTTTTT
TGCGGCATTTTGCCTTCCTGTTTTTGCTCACCCAGAAACGCTGGTGAAAGTAAAAGATGCTGAAGATCAG
TTGGGTGCACGAGTGGGTTACATCGAACTGGATCTCAACAGCGGTAAGATCCTTGAGAGTTTTCGCCCCG
AAGAACGTTTTCCAATGATGAGCACTTTTAAAGTTCTGCTATGTGGCGCGGTATTATCCCGTATTGACGC
CGGGCAAGAGCAACTCGGTCGCCGCATACACTATTCTCAGAATGACTTGGTTGAGTACTCACCAGTCACA
GAAAAGCATCTTACGGATGGCATGACAGTAAGAGAATTATGCAGTGCTGCCATAACCATGAGTGATAACA
CTGCGGCCAACTTACTTCTGACAACGATCGGAGGACCGAAGGAGCTAACCGCTTTTTTGCACAACATGGG
GGATCATGTAACTCGCCTTGATCGTTGGGAACCGGAGCTGAATGAAGCCATACCAAACGACGAGCGTGAC
ACCACGATGCCTGTAGCAATGGCAACAACGTTGCGCAAACTATTAACTGGCGAACTACTTACTCTAGCTT
CCCGGCAACAATTAATAGACTGGATGGAGGCGGATAAAGTTGCAGGACCACTTCTGCGCTCGGCCCTTCC
GGCTGGCTGGTTTATTGCTGATAAATCTGGAGCCGGTGAGCGTGGGTCTCGCGGTATCATTGCAGCACTG
GGGCCAGATGGTAAGCCCTCCCGTATCGTAGTTATCTACACGACGGGGAGTCAGGCAACTATGGATGAAC
GAAATAGACAGATCGCTGAGATAGGTGCCTCACTGATTAAGCATTGGTAACTGTCAGACCAAGTTTACTC
ATATATACTTTAGATTGATTTAAAACTTCATTTTTAATTTAAAAGGATCTAGGTGAAGATCCTTTTTGAT
AATCTCATGACCAAAATCCCTTAACGTGAGTTTTCGTTCCACTGAGCGTCAGACCCCGTAGAAAAGATCA
AAGGATCTTCTTGAGATCCTTTTTTTCTGCGCGTAATCTGCTGCTTGCAAACAAAAAAACCACCGCTACC
AGCGGTGGTTTGTTTGCCGGATCAAGAGCTACCAACTCTTTTTCCGAAGGTAACTGGCTTCAGCAGAGCG
CAGATACCAAATACTGTCCTTCTAGTGTAGCCGTAGTTAGGCCACCACTTCAAGAACTCTGTAGCACCGC
CTACATACCTCGCTCTGCTAATCCTGTTACCAGTGGCTGCTGCCAGTGGCGATAAGTCGTGTCTTACCGG
GTTGGACTCAAGACGATAGTTACCGGATAAGGCGCAGCGGTCGGGCTGAACGGGGGGTTCGTGCACACAG
CCCAGCTTGGAGCGAACGACCTACACCGAACTGAGATACCTACAGCGTGAGCATTGAGAAAGCGCCACGC
TTCCCGAAGGGAGAAAGGCGGACAGGTATCCGGTAAGCGGCAGGGTCGGAACAGGAGAGCGCACGAGGGA
GCTTCCAGGGGGAAACGCCTGGTATCTTTATAGTCCTGTCGGGTTTCGCCACCTCTGACTTGAGCGTCGA
TTTTTGTGATGCTCGTCAGGGGGGCGGAGCCTATGGAAAAACGCCAGCAACGCGGCCTTTTTACGGTTCC
TGGCCTTTTGCTGGCCTTTTGCTCACATGTTCTTTCCTGCGTTATCCCCTGATTCTGTGGATAACCGTAT
TACCGCCTTTGAGTGAGCTGATACCGCTCGCCGCAGCCGAACGACCGAGCGCAGCGAGTCAGTGAGCGAG
GAAGCGGAAGAGCGCCCAATACGCAAACCGCCTCTCCCCGCGCGTTGGCCGATTCATTAATGCAGCTGGC
ACGACAGGTTTCCCGACTGGAAAGCGGGCAGTGAGCGCAACGCAATTAATGTGAGTTAGCTCACTCATTA
GGCACCCCAGGCTTTACACTTTATGCTTCCGGCTCGTATGTTGTGTGGAATTGTGAGCGGATAACAATTT
CACACAGGAAACAGCTATGACCATGATTACGCCAAGCTGTAAGTTTAAACATGATCTTACTAACTAACTA
TTCTCATTTAAATTTTCAGAGCTTAAAAATGGCTGAAATCACTCACAACGATGGATACGCTAACAACTTG
GAAATGAAAT
Features (pLannotate 1.2.2; 13 found; start..end, strand, type, name):
      1..30      -  misc_feature   MCS (fragment): pUC18/19 multiple cloning site
     46..62      -  misc_feature   MCS (fragment): pBluescript multiple cloning site
     78..125     -  protein_bind   FRT: FLP-mediated recombination occurs in the 8-bp core sequence TCTAGAAA (Turan and Bode, 2011). FLP recombinase from the Saccharomyces cerevisiae 2μ plasmid
    361..1070    +  CDS            mCherry (fragment): monomeric derivative of DsRed fluorescent protein (Shaner et al., 2004) mammalian codon-optimized
   1551..1586    +  CDS            rop (fragment): Rop protein, which maintains plasmids at low copy number; rop
   1688..1787    +  misc_feature   bom (fragment): basis of mobility region from pBR322
   1885..1989    +  promoter       AmpR promoter: bla
   1990..2850    +  CDS            AmpR: β-lactamase; bla; confers resistance to ampicillin, carbenicillin, and related antibiotics
   3021..3609    +  rep_origin     ori: high-copy-number ColE1/pMB1/pBR322/pUC origin of replication
   3792..3884    +  CDS            lacI (fragment): lac repressor; lacI; The lac repressor binds to the lac operator to inhibit transcription in E. coli. This inhibition can be relieved by adding lactose or isopropyl-β-D-thiogalactopyranoside (IPTG).
   3897..3918    +  protein_bind   CAP binding site: CAP binding activates transcription in the presence of cAMP. E. coli catabolite activator protein
   3933..3963    +  promoter       lac promoter: promoter for the E. coli lac operon
   3971..3987    +  protein_bind   lac operator: The lac repressor binds to the lac operator to inhibit transcription in E. coli. This inhibition can be relieved by adding lactose or isopropyl-β-D-thiogalactopyranoside (IPTG). lac repressor encoded by lacI
