[The description below was written by a language model from this plasmid's Addgene catalogue record and pLannotate feature annotations shown in this document.]
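Description:
pGC302 is a small (about 4.1 kb) high-copy bacterial plasmid built on the pGC292 backbone and catalogued as a worm expression, FLP/FRT vector. It belongs to a "FLP-Out" toolkit for controlled gene expression in Caenorhabditis elegans. In E. coli it replicates from a ColE1/pUC-type origin and is selected with ampicillin through the bla gene and its native promoter. The annotation also picks up remnants typical of pUC/pBluescript-derived cloning vectors: fragments of two multiple cloning sites, a lac promoter with operator and CAP binding site, and short fragments of lacI, rop and the pBR322 bom region.

The payload is a reporter module named <*iA-4xNLS-mCherry::let-858(3'). The feature table shows a single FRT site, the target of the yeast 2μ FLP recombinase, lying upstream of an mCherry coding region. The insert name and tag field indicate that mCherry carries four N-terminal nuclear localisation signals, which would concentrate the red signal in nuclei, and that it is followed by the 3' region of the C. elegans let-858 gene. The 4xNLS, the "iA" element and the let-858 3' region are not annotated separately, and the record does not define "iA". The unannotated stretches flanking mCherry are where they would be expected to lie.

No worm promoter is recorded or annotated, and only one FRT is present. This suggests pGC302 is a building block rather than a complete expression construct. It appears to supply the downstream, post-excision portion of a FLP-out cassette, in which FLP-mediated recombination between FRT sites removes an intervening segment and brings a promoter next to the nuclear mCherry reporter. That role is an inference from the record rather than something it states.
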