Addgene plasmid #19668: pGC302
Depositing lab: Jane Hubbard. Depositing organization: NYU Grossman School of Medicine. Publication: A "FLP-Out" system for controlled gene expression in Caenorhabditis elegans. Voutev R, Hubbard EJ. Genetics. 2008 Sep;180(1):103-19. doi: 10.1534/genetics.108.090274. PubMed 18723890.
Backbone
  Vector backbone: pGC292
  Vector type: Worm Expression ; FLP/FRT
Growth in bacteria
  Bacterial resistance: Ampicillin, 100 μg/mL
  Growth temperature: 37°C
  Growth strain: DH5alpha
  Copy number: High Copy
Gene/Insert
  Gene/Insert name: <*iA-4xNLS-mCherry::let-858(3’)
  Species: C. elegans (nematode), S. cerevisiae (budding yeast); Discosoma sp.
  Tag / fusion protein: 4xNLS (N terminal on insert)
  Cloning method: Restriction Enzyme
  Sequencing primers: 5′ M13R
Terms and licenses: Academic/Nonprofit Terms; Industry Terms: Not Available to Industry
How to cite: pGC302 was a gift from Jane Hubbard (Addgene plasmid # 19668 ; http://n2t.net/addgene:19668 ; RRID:Addgene_19668)
