>Addgene plasmid #19668 | pGC302 | addgene partial sequence | sequence record 25493 | 19668 with M13R
TGATCTTACTAACTAACTATTCTCATTTAAATTTTCAGAGCTTAAAAATGGCTGAAATCACTCACAACGA
TGGATACGCTAACAACTTGGAAATGAAATAAGCTTGCATGCCTGCAGGTCGACTCTAGACCGCGGTTTTG
GCGCGGATCCACTAGTTCTAGCTTCAAAAGCGCTCTGAAGTTCCTATACTTTCTAGAGAATAGGAACTTC
GGAATAGGAACTTCAAGATCCCCGGGGTATGTTTCGAATGATACTAACATAACATAGAACATTTTCAGGA
GCTCAGAAAAAATGACTGCTCCAAAGAAGAAGCGTAAGGTACCGGCAGAAAAAATGACTGCTCCAAAGAA
GAAGCGTAAGGTACCGGCAGAAAAAATGACTGCTCCAAAGAAGAAGCGTAAGGTACCGGCAGAAAAAATG
ACTGCTCCAAAGAAGAAGCGTAAGGTACCGGTAGAAAAAATGGTGAGCAAGGGCGAGGAGGATAACATGG
CCATCATCAAGGAGTTCATGCGCTTCAAGGTGCACATGGAGGGCTCCGTGAACGGCCACGAGTTCGAGAT
CGAGGGCGAGGGCGAGGGCCGCCCCTACGAGGCC
